>Addgene plasmid #224147 | GPD1_SB | addgene full sequence | sequence record 444366 | Addgene NGS Result
AACTACGTCAGGTGGCACTTTTCGGGGAAATGTGCGCGGAACCCCTATTTGTTTATTTTTCTAAATACAT
TCAAATATGTATCCGCTCATGAGACAATAACCCTGATAAATGCTTCAATAATATTGAAAAAGGAAGAGTA
TGAGTATTCAACATTTCCGTGTCGCCCTTATTCCCTTTTTTGCGGCATTTTGCCTTCCTGTTTTTGCTCA
CCCAGAAACGCTGGTGAAAGTAAAAGATGCTGAAGATCAGTTGGGTGCACGAGTGGGTTACATCGAACTG
GATCTCAACAGCGGTAAGATCCTTGAGAGTTTTCGCCCCGAAGAACGTTTCCCAATGATGAGCACTTTTA
AAGTTCTGCTATGTGGCGCGGTATTATCCCGTGTTGACGCCGGGCAAGAGCAACTCGGTCGCCGCATACA
CTATTCTCAGAATGACTTGGTTGAGTACTCACCAGTCACAGAAAAGCATCTTACGGATGGCATGACAGTA
AGAGAATTATGCAGTGCTGCCATAACCATGAGTGATAACACTGCGGCCAACTTACTTCTGACAACGATCG
GAGGACCGAAGGAGCTAACCGCTTTTTTGCACAACATGGGGGATCATGTAACTCGCCTTGATCGTTGGGA
ACCGGAGCTGAATGAAGCCATACCAAACGACGAGCGTGACACCACGATGCCTGTAGCAATGGCAACAACG
TTGCGCAAACTATTAACTGGCGAACTACTTACTCTAGCTTCCCGGCAACAATTAATAGACTGGATGGAGG
CGGATAAAGTTGCAGGACCACTTCTGCGCTCGGCCCTTCCGGCTGGCTGGTTTATTGCTGATAAATCTGG
AGCCGGTGAGCGTGGGTCTCGCGGTATCATTGCAGCACTGGGGCCAGATGGTAAGCCCTCCCGTATCGTA
GTTATCTACACGACGGGGAGTCAGGCAACTATGGATGAACGAAATAGACAGATCGCTGAGATAGGTGCCT
CACTGATTAAGCATTGGTAACTGTCAGACCAAGTTTACTCATATATACTTTAGATTGATT
[38 nt withheld, positions 1041-1078]
A
[37 nt withheld, positions 1080-1116]
ATTTTGTTAAAATTCGCGTTAAATTTTTGTTAAATCAGCTCATTTTTTAACCAATAGGCCGAAATCGGCA
AAATCCCTTATAAATCAAAAGAATAGCCCGAGATAGGGT
[37 nt withheld, positions 1226-1262]
AAAGAACGTGGACTCCAACGTCAAAGG
[141 nt withheld, positions 1290-1430]
G
[125 nt withheld, positions 1432-1556]
AAAGGATCTAGGTGAAGATCCTTTTTGATAATCTCATGACCAAAATCCCTTAACGTGAGTTTTCGTTCCA
CTGAGCGTCAGACCCCGTAGAAAAGATCAAAGGATCTTCTTGAGATCCTTTTTTTCTGCGCGTAATCTGC
TGCTTGCAAACAAAAAAACCACCGCTACCAGCGGTGGTTTGTTTGCCGGATCAAGAGCTACCAACTCTTT
TTCCGAAGGTAACTGGCTTCAGCAGAGCGCAGATACCAAATACTGTCCTTCTAGTGTAGCCGTAGTTAGG
CCACCACTTCAAGAACTCTGTAGCACCGCCTACATACCTCGCTCTGCTAATCCTGTTACCAGTGGCTGCT
GCCAGTGGCGATAAGTCGTGTCTTACCGGGTTGGACTCAAGACGATAGTTACCGGATAAGGCGCAGCGGT
CGGGCTGAACGGGGGGTTCGTGCACACAGCCCAGCTTGGAGCGAACGACCTACACCGAACTGAGATACCT
ACAGCGTGAGCTATGAGAAAGCGCCACGCTTCCCGAAGGGAGAAAGGCGGACAGGTATCCGGTAAGCGGC
AGGGTCGGAACAGGAGAGCGCACGAGGGAGCTTCCAGGGGGAAACGCCTGGTATCTTTATAGTCCTGTCG
GGTTTCGCCACCTCTGACTTGAGCGTCGATTTTTGTGATGCTCGTCAGGGGGGCGGAGCCTATGGAAAAA
CGCCAGCAACGCGGCCTTTTTACGGTTCCTGGCCTTTTGCTGGCCTTTTGCTCACATGTTCTTTCCTGCG
TTATCCCCTGATTCTGTGGATAACCGTATTACCGCCTTTGAGTGAGCTGATACCGCTCGCCGCAGCCGAA
CGACCGAGCGCAGCGAGTCAGTGAGCGAGGAAGCTATGGTGCACTCTCAGTACAATCTGCTCTGATGCCG
CATAGTTAAGCCAGTATACACTCCGCTATCGCTACGTGACTGGGTCATGGCTGCGCCCCGACACCCGCCA
ACACCCGCTGACGCGCCCTGACGGGCTTGTCTGCTCCCGGCATCCGCTTACAGACAAGCTGTGACCGTCT
CCGGGAGCTGCATGTGTCAGAGGTTTTCACCGTCATCACCGAAACGCGCGAGGCAGCTGCGGTAAAGCTC
ATCAGCGTGGTCGTGCAGCGATTCACAGATGTCTGCCTGTTCATCCGCGTCCAGCTCGTTGAGTTTCTCC
AGAAGCGTTAATGTCTGGCTTCTGATAAAGCGGGCCATGTTAAGGGCGGTTTTTTCCTGTTTGGTCACTG
ATGCCTCCGTGTAAGGGGGATTTCTGTTCATGGGGGTAATGATACCGATGAAACGAGAGAGGATGCTCAC
GATACGGGTTACTGATGATGAACATGCCCGGTTACTGGAACGTTGTGAGGGTAAACAACTGGCGGTATGG
ATGCGGCGGGACCAGAGAAAAATCACTCAGGGTCAATGCCAGCCGAACGCCAGCAAGACGTAGCCCAGCG
CGTCGGCCGCCATGCCGGCGATAATGGCCTGCTTCTCGCCGAAACGTTTGGTGGCGGGACCAGTGACGAA
GGCTTGAGCGAGGGCGTGCAAGATTCCGAATACCGCAAGCGACAGGCCGATCATCGTCGCGCTCCAGCGA
AAGCGGTCCTCGCCGAAAATGACCCAGAGCGCTGCCGGCACCTGTCCTACGAGTTGCATGATAAAGAAGA
CAGTCATAAGTGCGGCGACGATAGTCATGCCCCGCGCCCACCGGAAGGAGCTGACTGGGTTGAAGGCTCT
CAAGGGCATCGGTCGAGATCCCGGTGCCTAATGAGTGAGCTAACTTACATTAATTGCGTTGCGCTCACTG
CCCGCTTTCCAGTCGGGAAACCTGTCGTGCCAGCTGCATTAATGAATCGGCCAACGCGCGGGGAGAGGCG
GTTTGCGTATTGGGCGCCAGGGTGGTTTTTCTTTTCACCAGTGAGACGGGCAACAGCTGATTGCCCTTCA
CCGCCTGGCCCTGAGAGAGTTGCAGCAAGCGGTCCACGCTGGTTTGCCCCAGCAGGCGAAAATCCTGTTT
GATGGTGGTTAACGGCGGGATATAACATGAGCTGTCTTCGGTATCGTCGTATCCCACTACCGAGATATCC
GCACCAACGCGCAGCCCGGACTCGGTAATGGCGCGCATTGCGCCCAGCGCCATCTGATCGTTGGCAACCA
GCATCGCAGTGGGAACGATGCCCTCATTCAGCATTTGCATGGTTTGTTGAAAACCGGACATGGCACTCCA
GTCGCCTTCCCGTTCCGCTATCGGCTGAATTTGATTGCGAGTGAGATATTTATGCCAGCCAGCCAGACGC
AGACGCGCCGAGACAGAACTTAATGGGCCCGCTAACAGCGCGATTTGCTGGTGACCCAATGCGACCAGAT
GCTCCACGCCCAGTCGCGTACCGTCTTCATGGGAGAAAATAATACTGTTGATGGGTGTCTGGTCAGAGAC
ATCAAGAAATAACGCCGGAACATTAGTGCAGGCAGCTTCCACAGCAATGGCATCCTGGTCATCCAGCGGA
TAGTTAATGATCAGCCCACTGACGCGTTGCGCGAGAAGATTGTGCACCGCCGCTTTACAGGCTTCGACGC
CGCTTCGTTCTACCATCGACACCACCACGCTGGCACCCAGTTGATCGGCGCGAGATTTAATCGCCGCGAC
AATTTGCGACGGCGCGTGCAGGGCCAGACTGGAGGTGGCAACGCCAATCAGCAACGACTGTTTGCCCGCC
AGTTGTTGTGCCACGCGGTTGGGAATGTAATTCAGCTCCGCCATCGCCGCTTCCACTTTTTCCCGCGTTT
TCGCAGAAACGTGGCTGGCCTGGTTCACCACGCGGGAAACGGTCTGATAAGAGACACCGGCATACTCTGC
GACATCGTATAACGTTACTGGTTTCACATTCACCACCCTGAATTGACTCTCTTCCGGGCGCTATCATGCC
ATACCGCGAAAGGTTTTGCGCCATTCGATGGTGTCCGGGATCTCGACGCTCTCCCTTATGCGACTCCTGC
ATTAGGAAGCAGCCCAGTAGTAGGTTGAGGCCGTTGAGCACCGCCGCCGCAAGGAATGGTGCATGCCGGC
ATGCCGCCCTTTCGTCTTCAAGAATTAATTCCCAATTCCCCAGGCATCAAATAAAACGAAAGGCTCAGTC
GAAAGACTGGGCCTTTCGTTTTATCTGTTGTTTGTCGGTGAACGCTCTCCTGAGTAGGACAAATCCGCCG
GGAGCGGATTTGAACGTTGCGAAGCAACGGCCCGGRGGGKGGSGGGSRGGRSGSCCGCCATAAACTGCCA
GGAATTAATTCCCCAGGCATCAAATAAAACGAAAGGCTCAGTCGAAAGACTGGGCCTTTCGTTTTATCTG
TTGTTTGTCGGKGAACGCYCTCCKGAGKAGGACAAAYCCGCCGGGRGCGGATTTGAACGTTGCGAAGCAR
CGGCCCGGRGGGKGGCGGGCAGGMCGCCCGCCATAAACTGCCAGGAATTAATTCCCCAGGCATCAAATAA
AACGAAAGGCTCAGTCGAAAGACTGGGCCTTTCGTTTTATCTGTTGTTTGTCGGTGAACGCTCTCCTGAG
TAGGACAAATCCGCCGGGAGCGGATTTGAACGTTGCGAAGCAACGGCCCGGAGGGTGGCGGGCAGGACGC
CCGCCATAAACTGCCAGGAATTAATTCCCCAGGCATCAAATAAAACGAAAGGCTCAGTCGAAAGACTGGG
CCTTTCGTTTTATCTGTTGTTTGTCGGTGAACGCTCTCCTGAGTAGGACAAATCCGCCGGGAGCGGATTT
GAACGTTGCGAAGCAACGGCCCGGAGGGTGGCGGGCAGGACGCCCGCCATAAACTGCCAGGAATTAATTC
CCCAGGCATCAAATAAAACGAAAGGCTCAGTCGAAAGACTGGGCCTTTCGTTTTATCTGTTGTTTGTCGG
TGAACGCTCTCCTGAGTAGGACAAATCCGCCGGGAGCGGATTTGAACGTTGCGAAGCAACGGCCCGGRGG
GKGGCGGGCAGGMCGCCCGCCATAAACTGCCAGGAATTGGGGATCGGAATTAATTCCCGGTTTAAACCGG
GGATCTCGATCCCGCGAAATTAATACGACTCACTATAGGGGAATTGTGAGCGGATAACAATTCCCCTCTA
GAAATAATTTTGTTTAACTTTAAGAAGGAGATATAACCATGGCGTCGAAGGCCAACGTCGGAATCAACGG
TTTCGGAAGAATCGGACGTCTCGTGCTCCGCGCGGCTGTCGAAAAGGACACGGTTCAAGTGGTCGCCGTC
AACGATCCGTTTATCACAATCGACTACATGGTCTACCTTTTCAAGTATGACTCGACCCACGGTCAATTCA
AAGGAACTGTTACCTACGATGGAGACTTTCTGATTGTCCAGAAAGATGGCAAATCATCGCACAAGATCAA
GGTCTTCAACAGCAAGGATCCAGCTGCCATCGCATGGGGATCAGTCAAAGCCGATTTCGTTGTCGAGTCT
ACTGGAGTTTTCACGACAAAGGAAAAGGCTTCTGCTCATCTTCAAGGAGGAGCCAAGAAGGTCATCATCT
CTGCTCCATCTGCTGATGCTCCAATGTACGTGGTTGGAGTAAACCATGAGAAGTACGACGCTTCGAATGA
TCACGTTGTTTCTAACGCATCGTGCACCACCAACTGTCTGGCACCACTGGCGAAGGTTATCAATGATAAC
TTCGGTATCATCGAAGGACTCATGACGACAGTGCACGCTGTAACCGCAACCCAGAAGACAGTCGATGGAC
CATCCGGAAAGCTGTGGAGAGATGGACGCGGTGCTGGACAAAACATCATTCCAGCTTCCACTGGAGCCGC
CAAGGCTGTGGGAAAAGTCATTCCGGAGCTGAACGGAAAACTCACTGGAATGGCTTTCCGTGTCCCTACA
CCAGATGTTTCCGTCGTTGATCTGACCGTTCGCCTCGAGAAGCCAGCTTCGATGGACGACATCAAGAAGG
TAGTCAAGGCCGCTGCCGATGGACCAATGAAGGGAATCCTCGCCTACACTGAAGATCAAGTTGTGTCGAC
TGATTTCGTGTCCGACCCTCACTCGTCCATTTTCGATGCTGGAGCATGCATTTCGCTCAACCCGAACTTC
GTCAAGCTCGTCTCTTGGTACGACAATGAATATGGATACTCGAACCGTGTTGTCGACCTCATCGGATACA
TCGCCACCCGTGGAGCATGCATCACGGGAGATGCACTAGTTGCCCTACCCGAGGGCGAGTCGGTACGCAT
CGCCGACATCGTGCCGGGTGCGCGGCCCAACAGTGACAACGCCATCGACCTGAAAGTCCTTGACCGGCAT
GGCAATCCCGTGCTCGCCGACCGGCTGTTCCACTCCGGCGAGCATCCGGTGTACACGGTGCGTACGGTCG
AAGGTCTGCGTGTGACGGGCACCGCGAACCACCCGTTGTTGTGTTTGGTCGACGTCGCCGGGGTGCCGAC
CCTGCTGTGGAAGCTGATCGACGAAATCAAGCCGGGCGATTACGCGGTGATTCAACGCAGCGCATTCAGC
GTCGACTGTGCAGGTTTTGCCCGCGGGAAACCCGAATTTGCGCCCACAACCTACACAGTCGGCGTCCCTG
GACTGGTGCGTTTCTTGGAAGCACACCACCGAGACCCGGACGCCCAAGCTATCGCCGACGAGCTGACCGA
CGGGCGGTTCTACTACGCGAAAGTCGCCAGTGTCACCGACGCCGGCGTGCAGCCGGTGTATAGCCTTCGT
GTCGACACGGCAGACCACGCGTTTATCACGAACGGGTTCGTCAGCCACGCTACTGGCCTCACCGGTCTGA
ACTCAGGCCTCACGACAAATCCTGGTGTATCCGCTTGGCAGGTCAACACAGCTTATACTGCGGGACAATT
GGTCACATATAACGGCAAGACGTATAAATGTTTGCAGCCCCACACCTCCTTGGCAGGATGGGAACCATCC
AACGTTCCTGCCTTGTGGCAGCTTCAATGACTGCAGGAAGGGGATCCGGCTGCTAACAAAGCCCGAAAGG
AAGCTGAGTTGGCTGCTGCCACCGCTGAGCAATAACTAGCATAACCCCTTGGGGCCTCTAAACGGGTCTT
GAGGGGTTTTTTGCTGAAAGGAGGAACTATATCCGGAT
Features (pLannotate 1.2.2; 25 found; start..end, strand, type, name):
     35..139     +  promoter       AmpR promoter: bla
    140..1000    +  CDS            AmpR: β-lactamase; bla; confers resistance to ampicillin, carbenicillin, and related antibiotics
   1042..1555    -  rep_origin     M13 ori (sequence partly withheld): M13 bacteriophage origin of replication; arrow indicates direction of (+) strand synthesis
   1666..2254    +  rep_origin     ori: high-copy-number ColE1/pMB1/pBR322/pUC origin of replication
   2431..2521    -  misc_feature   bom (fragment): basis of mobility region from pBR322
   2623..2814    -  CDS            rop: Rop protein, which maintains plasmids at low copy number; rop
   2855..2965    +  CDS            mbeC (fragment): MBEC_ECOLX - Experimental evidence at protein level: Swiss-Prot protein existence level 1. Required for efficient mobilization of ColE1 plasmid and is thus essential to promote the specific transfer of the plasmid during conjugation. Probably functions by inducing DNA bending, helping the MbeA relaxase to melt the DNA around the nic site and cleave the phosphodiester bond. Binds specifically double-stranded DNA (dsDNA) containing the ColE1 oriT but does not recognize the inverted repeat (IR). From Escherichia coli.
   3000..3322    -  CDS            TcR (fragment): tetracycline efflux protein; tet; confers resistance to tetracycline
   3337..3358    -  protein_bind   CAP binding site: CAP binding activates transcription in the presence of cAMP. E. coli catabolite activator protein
   3371..4453    -  CDS            lacI: lac repressor; lacI; The lac repressor binds to the lac operator to inhibit transcription in E. coli. This inhibition can be relieved by adding lactose or isopropyl-β-D-thiogalactopyranoside (IPTG).
   4454..4531    -  promoter       lacI promoter: lacI
   4539..4632    -  CDS            TcR (fragment): tetracycline efflux protein; tet; confers resistance to tetracycline
   4684..4770    +  terminator     rrnB T1 terminator: Escherichia coli rrnB; transcription terminator T1 from the E. coli rrnB gene
   4867..4913    +  terminator     rrnB T1 terminator: transcription terminator T1 from the E. coli rrnB gene
   5050..5136    +  terminator     rrnB T1 terminator: Escherichia coli rrnB; transcription terminator T1 from the E. coli rrnB gene
   5233..5319    +  terminator     rrnB T1 terminator: Escherichia coli rrnB; transcription terminator T1 from the E. coli rrnB gene
   5416..5502    +  terminator     rrnB T1 terminator: Escherichia coli rrnB; transcription terminator T1 from the E. coli rrnB gene
   5637..5655    +  promoter       T7 promoter: promoter for bacteriophage T7 RNA polymerase
   5656..5680    +  protein_bind   lac operator: The lac repressor binds to the lac operator to inhibit transcription in E. coli. This inhibition can be relieved by adding lactose or isopropyl-β-D-thiogalactopyranoside (IPTG). lac repressor encoded by lacI
   5695..5717    +  RBS            RBS: efficient ribosome binding site from bacteriophage T7 gene 10 (Olins and Rangwala, 1989)
   5731..6747    +  CDS            G3PD: G3P_BRUMA - Experimental evidence at protein level: Swiss-Prot protein existence level 1. From Brugia malayi (Filarial nematode worm).
   6754..7347    +  CDS            Mxe GyrA intein: modified GyrA intein (Southworth et al., 1999); Mycobacterium xenopi gyrA; N-terminal cleavage of this intein can be induced by thiols.
   7378..7533    +  CDS            CBD: chitin binding domain from chitinase A1 (Watanabe et al., 1994); Bacillus circulans chiA
   7555..7604    +  CDS            SET1 (fragment): solubility-enhancement tag derived from T7 phage gene 10B
   7612..7659    +  terminator     T7 terminator: transcription terminator for bacteriophage T7 RNA polymerase
