[The description below was written by a language model from this plasmid's Addgene catalogue record and pLannotate feature annotations shown in this document.]
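Description:
GPD1_SB is a bacterial expression plasmid built on the pTXB3 backbone, an intein-mediated purification vector. It produces the Caenorhabditis elegans protein GPD-1 in E. coli as a C-terminal fusion to a self-cleaving affinity tag. The 7,684-nt plasmid is selected with ampicillin through the β-lactamase gene. It replicates from a ColE1/pBR322-type origin, and the rop gene is also present, which fits the catalogue's low-copy designation. An M13 phage origin is present as well, along with pBR322-derived remnants (bom, an mbeC fragment and tetracycline-resistance fragments) that have no stated role.

The expression cassette runs from a T7 promoter with an adjacent lac operator and the T7 gene 10 ribosome binding site to a T7 terminator. A plasmid-borne lacI gene supplies repressor, so transcription is induced with IPTG in a host that provides T7 RNA polymerase. A series of rrnB T1 terminators upstream insulates the cassette from read-through transcription. The roughly 1 kb insert was annotated automatically by similarity to a glyceraldehyde-3-phosphate dehydrogenase from the nematode Brugia malayi. That label reflects homology matching only; the catalogue identifies the insert as C. elegans gpd-1.

The insert is followed by the modified Mycobacterium xenopi GyrA intein and the Bacillus circulans chitin binding domain, and the record lists the tag as Ala-intein-CBD. In this arrangement the fusion protein can be captured on chitin resin. Thiol-induced cleavage at the intein's N-terminus then releases GPD-1 while the tag stays bound to the resin. The record gives the cloning method as restriction enzyme but does not state the sites used. The stated purpose is limited to inducible expression of the chitin-tagged protein.
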