Addgene plasmid #224147: GPD1_SB
Purpose: IPTG-inducible expression of C. elegans protein GPD-1 with a chitin tag
Depositing lab: Katherine Walstrom. Depositing organization: New College of Florida.
Backbone
  Vector backbone: pTXB3
  Backbone manufacturer: NEB
  Vector type: Bacterial Expression
Growth in bacteria
  Bacterial resistance: Ampicillin, 100 μg/mL
  Growth temperature: 37°C
  Growth strain: DH5alpha
  Copy number: Low Copy
Gene/Insert
  Gene/Insert name: GPD-1
  Species: C. elegans (nematode)
  Entrez Gene: gpd-1
  Tag / fusion protein: Ala-intein-CBD (C terminal on insert)
  Cloning method: Restriction Enzyme; 5′ cloning site unknown (unknown if destroyed)
  Sequencing primers: 5′ T7
Terms and licenses: Academic/Nonprofit Terms; Industry Terms: Not Available to Industry
How to cite: GPD1_SB was a gift from Katherine Walstrom (Addgene plasmid # 224147 ; http://n2t.net/addgene:224147 ; RRID:Addgene_224147)
